Addgene plasmid #74379: pLenti.PGK.blast-Flag-MFF-WT
Purpose: Lentiviral expression vector containing flag tagged WT MFF isoform 5
Depositing lab: Reuben Shaw. Depositing organization: Salk Institute for Biological Studies. Publication: Metabolism. AMP-activated protein kinase mediates mitochondrial fission in response to energy stress. Toyama EQ, Herzig S, Courchet J, Lewis TL Jr, Loson OC, Hellberg K, Young NP, Chen H, Polleux F, Chan DC, Shaw RJ. Science. 2016 Jan 15;351(6270):275-81. doi: 10.1126/science.aab4138. PubMed 26816379.
Backbone
  Vector backbone: pLENTI PGK Blast DEST (w524-1)
  Backbone manufacturer: Addgene plasmid 19065
  Vector type: Mammalian Expression, Lentiviral
  Selectable markers: Blasticidin
Growth in bacteria
  Bacterial resistance: Ampicillin, 100 μg/mL
  Growth temperature: 30°C
  Growth strain: NEB Stable
  Copy number: Unknown
Gene/Insert
  Gene/Insert name: Flag-MFF (alt name: Q9GZY8-5)
  Species: H. sapiens (human)
  Entrez Gene: MFF (a.k.a. C2orf33, EMPF2, GL004)
  Promoter: PGK
  Tag / fusion protein: Flag (N terminal on insert)
  Cloning method: Gateway Cloning
  Sequencing primers: 5′ PGK-Fw
Terms and licenses: Academic/Nonprofit Terms; Industry Terms: Not Available to Industry
How to cite: pLenti.PGK.blast-Flag-MFF-WT was a gift from Reuben Shaw (Addgene plasmid # 74379 ; http://n2t.net/addgene:74379 ; RRID:Addgene_74379)
