[The description below was written by a language model from this plasmid's Addgene catalogue record.]
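Description:
pLenti.PGK.blast-Flag-MFF-WT is a lentiviral mammalian expression plasmid built on the pLENTI PGK Blast DEST Gateway destination backbone. It is propagated in bacteria under ampicillin selection, and transduced mammalian cells can be selected with blasticidin. As a lentiviral transfer vector, it is meant to be packaged into viral particles that integrate the expression cassette into the genome of target cells, giving stable rather than transient expression. No feature table accompanies the record, so details such as the LTR configuration, the packaging signal, the bacterial origin and the promoter driving the blasticidin resistance gene are not stated.

The payload is the human mitochondrial fission factor MFF, specifically wild-type isoform 5, carrying an N-terminal Flag epitope tag. The open reading frame was introduced by Gateway recombination and is expressed from the PGK promoter, a constitutive housekeeping promoter that typically gives moderate expression across many mammalian cell types. The Flag tag allows detection or immunoprecipitation of the exogenous protein with anti-Flag antibodies and distinguishes it from endogenous MFF.

MFF is an outer mitochondrial membrane protein involved in mitochondrial fission. The associated publication concerns AMP-activated protein kinase mediating mitochondrial fission in response to energy stress. The "WT" designation suggests that the construct serves as the wild-type reference in that work, for example alongside mutant versions, although the record does not describe any such companion constructs. Typical uses are stable expression or reconstitution of tagged MFF in cultured mammalian cells to study mitochondrial dynamics.
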