>Addgene plasmid #74379 | pLenti.PGK.blast-Flag-MFF-WT | addgene partial sequence | sequence record 142091 | hPGK-F 5'-GTGTTCCGCATTCTGCAAG-3'
TGACCGAATCACCGACCTCTCTCCCCAGGGGGATCCACCGGTTCGTCGACTAGTCCAGTGTGGTGGAATT
CTGCAGATATCAACAAGTTTGTACAAAAAAGCAGGCTTCACCATGGATTACAAGGACGACGATGACAAGG
GCGGATCTATGGCAGAAATTAGTCGAATTCAGTACGAAATGGAATATACTGAAGGCATTAGTCAGCGAAT
GAGGGTCCCAGAAAAGTTAAAAGTAGCACCGCCAAACGCTGACCTGGAACAAGGATTCCAAGAAGGAGTT
CCAAATGCTAGTGTGATAATGCAAGTTCCGGAGAGGATTGTTGTAGCAGGAAATAATGAAGATGTTTCAT
TTTCAAGACCAGCAGATCTTGACCTTATTCAGTCAACTCCCTTTAAACCCCTGGCACTGAAAACACCACC
TCGTGTACTTACGCTGAGTGAAAGACCACTAGATTTTCTGGATTTAGAAAGACCTCCTACAACCCCTCAA
AATGAAGAAATCCGAGCAGTTGGCAGACTAAAAAGAGAGCGGTCTATGAGTGAAAATGCTGTTCGCCAAA
ATGGACAGCTGGTCAGAAATGATTCTCTACCTGTGTTGCGTGGTGGGTCTGCTGCCGCCACTTCTAATCC
TCATCATGACAACGTCAGGTATGGCATTTCAAATATAGATACAACCATTGAAGGAACGTCAGATGACCTG
ACTGTTGTAGATGCAGCTTCACTAAGACGACAGATAATCAAACTAAATAGACGTCTACAACTTCTGGAAG
AGGAGAACAAAGAACGTGCTAAAAGAGAAATGGTCATGTATTCAATTACTGTAGCTTTCTGGCTGCTTAA
TAGCTGGCT
