>Addgene plasmid #74379 | pLenti.PGK.blast-Flag-MFF-WT | addgene partial sequence | sequence record 142092 | WPRE-R 5'-CATAGCGTAAAAGGAGCAACA-3'
TTTCCAATTTTGTAATCCAGAGGTTGATTGTCGAGCGGCCGCCACTGTGCTGGATATCAACCACTTTGTA
CAAGAAAGCTGGGTCCTAGCGGCGAAACCAGAGCCAGCTATTAAGCAGCCAGAAAGCTACAGTAATTGAA
TACATGACCATTTCTCTTTTAGCACGTTCTTTGTTCTCCTCTTCCAGAAGTTGTAGACGTCTATTTAGTT
TGATTATCTGTCGTCTTAGTGAAGCTGCATCTACAACAGTCAGGTCATCTGACGTTCCTTCAATGGTTGT
ATCTATATTTGAAATGCCATACCTGACGTTGTCATGATGAGGATTAGAAGTGGCGGCAGCAGACCCACCA
CGCAACACAGGTAGAGAATCATTTCTGACCAGCTGTCCATTTTGGCGAACAGCATTTTCACTCATAGACC
GCTCTCTTTTTAGTCTGCCAACTGCTCGGATTTCTTCATTTTGAGGGGTTGTAGGAGGTCTTTCTAAATC
CAGAAAATCTAGTGGTCTTTCACTCAGCGTAAGTACACGAGGTGGTGTTTTCAGTGCCAGGGGTTTAAAG
GGAGTTGACTGAATAAGGTCAAGATCTGCTGGTCTTGAAAATGAAACATCTTCATTATTTCCTGCTACAA
CAATCCTCTCCGGAACTTGCATTATCACACTAGCATTTGGAACTCCTTCTTGGAATCCTTGTTCCAGGTC
AGCGTTTGGCGGTGCTACTTTTAACTTTTCTGGGACCCTCATTCGCTGACTAATGCCTTCAGTATATTCC
ATTTCGTACTGAATTCGACTAATTTCTGCCATAGATCCGCCCTTGTCATCGTCGTCCTTGTAATCCATGG
TGAAGCCTGCTTTTTTGTACAAACTTGTTGATATCTGCAGAATTCCACCACACTGGACTAGTCGACGAAC
CGGTGGATCCCCCTGGGGGA
